Addgene plasmid #203763: pcDNA3.1 ZoAl N-1F
Purpose: For expression of N-flag tagged ZoAl R2 protein in mammalian cells
Depositing lab: Kathleen Collins. Depositing organization: University of California, Berkeley. Publication: Harnessing eukaryotic retroelement proteins for transgene insertion into human safe-harbor loci. Zhang X, Van Treeck B, Horton CA, McIntyre JJR, Palm SM, Shumate JL, Collins K. Nat Biotechnol. 2024 Feb 20. doi: 10.1038/s41587-024-02137-y. PubMed 38379101.
Backbone
  Vector backbone: pcDNA3.1
  Vector type: Mammalian Expression
Growth in bacteria
  Bacterial resistance: Ampicillin, 100 μg/mL
  Growth temperature: 37°C
  Growth strain: DH5alpha
  Copy number: High Copy
Gene/Insert
  Gene/Insert name: R2 retroelement protein
  Species: Zonotrichia albicollis
  Tag / fusion protein: Flag (N terminal on insert)
  Cloning method: Unknown
Terms and licenses: Academic/Nonprofit Terms; Industry Terms: Not Available to Industry
How to cite: pcDNA3.1 ZoAl N-1F was a gift from Kathleen Collins (Addgene plasmid # 203763 ; http://n2t.net/addgene:203763 ; RRID:Addgene_203763)
