[The description below was written by a language model from this plasmid's Addgene catalogue record and pLannotate feature annotations shown in this document.]
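Description:
pcDNA3.1 ZoAl N-1F is a mammalian expression plasmid of 8,867 nt, built on the pcDNA3.1 backbone. It produces the R2 retroelement protein of the white-throated sparrow, Zonotrichia albicollis, with a FLAG epitope at its N terminus. In E. coli it is maintained at high copy through a ColE1/pUC-type origin and selected with ampicillin via the β-lactamase gene and its native promoter. An f1 phage origin is also present. For mammalian cells, the backbone carries a neomycin phosphotransferase cassette driven by the SV40 enhancer/early promoter and ended by the SV40 polyadenylation signal, which would allow G418 selection of stable transfectants.

The expression unit uses the human cytomegalovirus immediate-early enhancer and promoter, followed by a T7 promoter that could support in vitro transcription of the insert. The feature table marks only a short match to the 3xFLAG annotation at the start of the coding region, which fits the plasmid name and catalogue entry describing a single FLAG tag. The R2 open reading frame itself is not annotated, but it presumably fills the roughly 3.3 kb unannotated stretch between the tag and the bovine growth hormone polyadenylation signal that terminates the transcript. Several very short hits (HSF1, hGH poly(A), HIV-1 LTR, ble and lacI fragments) look like chance or backbone-remnant matches rather than functional elements.

R2 proteins are encoded by non-LTR retrotransposons that insert site-specifically, combining endonuclease and reverse transcriptase activities. The stated purpose is to express the tagged ZoAl R2 protein in mammalian cells, in work on harnessing retroelement proteins for transgene insertion into human safe-harbor loci. The FLAG tag allows the protein to be detected or purified.
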