Features (pLannotate 1.2.2; 22 found; start..end, strand, type, name):
     28..80      -  misc_feature   bom (fragment): basis of mobility region from pBR322
    235..614     +  enhancer       CMV enhancer: human cytomegalovirus immediate early enhancer
    615..818     +  promoter       CMV promoter: human cytomegalovirus (CMV) immediate early promoter
    814..847     +  LTR            5' LTR (truncated) (fragment): truncated 5' long terminal repeat (LTR) from HIV-1
    863..881     +  promoter       T7 promoter: promoter for bacteriophage T7 RNA polymerase
    926..950     +  CDS            3xFLAG (fragment): three tandem FLAG® epitope tags
    970..986     +  CDS            HSF1 (fragment): C-terminal activation domain from the human heat shock transcription factor HSF1
   4259..4275    +  polyA_signal   hGH poly(A) signal (fragment): human growth hormone polyadenylation signal
   4464..4688    +  polyA_signal   bGH poly(A) signal: bovine growth hormone polyadenylation signal
   4692..4713    +  promoter       SV40 promoter (fragment): SV40 enhancer and early promoter
   4734..5162    +  rep_origin     f1 ori (sequence partly withheld): f1 bacteriophage origin of replication; arrow indicates direction of (+) strand synthesis
   5176..5505    +  promoter       SV40 promoter: SV40 enhancer and early promoter
   5572..6363    +  CDS            neo: KKA2_KLEPN - Also known as kan, nptII. Experimental evidence at protein level: Swiss-Prot protein existence level 1. Resistance to kanamycin, neomycin, paromomycin, ribostamycin, butirosin and gentamicin B. From Klebsiella pneumoniae.
   6387..6545    +  CDS            ble (fragment): BLE_KLEPN - Experimental evidence at protein level: Swiss-Prot protein existence level 1. Binding protein with a strong affinity to the bleomycin family of antibiotics. Binds to CL990; an antimitotic-antibiotic compound. From Klebsiella pneumoniae.
   6540..6661    +  polyA_signal   SV40 poly(A) signal: SV40 polyadenylation signal
   6734..6750    -  protein_bind   lac operator: The lac repressor binds to the lac operator to inhibit transcription in E. coli. This inhibition can be relieved by adding lactose or isopropyl-β-D-thiogalactopyranoside (IPTG). lac repressor encoded by lacI
   6758..6788    -  promoter       lac promoter: promoter for the E. coli lac operon
   6803..6824    -  protein_bind   CAP binding site: CAP binding activates transcription in the presence of cAMP. E. coli catabolite activator protein
   6837..6929    -  CDS            lacI (fragment): lac repressor; lacI; The lac repressor binds to the lac operator to inhibit transcription in E. coli. This inhibition can be relieved by adding lactose or isopropyl-β-D-thiogalactopyranoside (IPTG).
   7112..7700    -  rep_origin     ori: high-copy-number ColE1/pMB1/pBR322/pUC origin of replication
   7871..8731    -  CDS            AmpR: β-lactamase; bla; confers resistance to ampicillin, carbenicillin, and related antibiotics
   8732..8836    -  promoter       AmpR promoter: bla
>Addgene plasmid #203763 | pcDNA3.1 ZoAl N-1F | addgene full sequence | sequence record 402982 | Addgene NGS Result
GACGGATCGGGAGATCTCCCGATCCCCTATGGTGCACTCTCAGTACAATCTGCTCTGATGCCGCATAGTT
AAGCCAGTATCTGCTCCCTGCTTGTGTGTTGGAGGTCGCTGAGTAGTGCGCGAGCAAAATTTAAGCTACA
ACAAGGCAAGGCTTGACCGACAATTGCATGAAGAATCTGCTTAGGGTTAGGCGTTTTGCGCTGCTTCGCG
ATGTACGGGCCAGATATACGCGTTGACATTGATTATTGACTAGTTATTAATAGTAATCAATTACGGGGTC
ATTAGTTCATAGCCCATATATGGAGTTCCGCGTTACATAACTTACGGTAAATGGCCCGCCTGGCTGACCG
CCCAACGACCCCCGCCCATTGACGTCAATAATGACGTATGTTCCCATAGTAACGCCAATAGGGACTTTCC
ATTGACGTCAATGGGTGGAGTATTTACGGTAAACTGCCCACTTGGCAGTACATCAAGTGTATCATATGCC
AAGTACGCCCCCTATTGACGTCAATGACGGTAAATGGCCCGCCTGGCATTATGCCCAGTACATGACCTTA
TGGGACTTTCCTACTTGGCAGTACATCTACGTATTAGTCATCGCTATTACCATGGTGATGCGGTTTTGGC
AGTACATCAATGGGCGTGGATAGCGGTTTGACTCACGGGGATTTCCAAGTCTCCACCCCATTGACGTCAA
TGGGAGTTTGTTTTGGCACCAAAATCAACGGGACTTTCCAAAATGTCGTAACAACTCCGCCCCATTGACG
CAAATGGGCGGTAGGCGTGTACGGTGGGAGGTCTATATAAGCAGAGCTCTCTGGCTAACTAGAGAACCCA
CTGCTTACTGGCTTATCGAAATTAATACGACTCACTATAGGGAGACCCAAGCTGGCTAGCGTTTAAACTT
AAGCTTGCCACCATGGATTACAAGGATGACGACGATAAGGGTACCATGAACATCGTGAAGGTGACCGTGC
CCGACAAGAATCCCCCTTGTCCTTGCTGTGGCGTGCGCCTGAACAGCGTGCTGGCACTGATCGAGCACCT
GAAGGGCTCCCACGGAAGGAGAAGGGTGTGCTTCCGCTGTGCCAAGTGCGGCCGGGAGAACTTTAATCAC
CACAGCACCGTGTGTCACTACGCCAAGTGCAAGGGCCCACAGATCGAGAGACCACCCGTGGGCGAGTGGA
TCTGTGAGGTGTGCGGCAGGGATTTCACCACAAAGATCGGCCTGGGCCAGCACAAGCGCCACATGCACGC
CATGGTGCGCAACCAGGAGCGGATCGACGCCAGCCAGCCCAAGGAGACCTCCAATCGCGGCGCCCACAAG
CGGTGCTGGACAAAGGAGGAGGAGGAGCTGCTGATGAAGCTGGAGGTGCAGTTTGAGAACCACAAGAACA
TCAATAAGCTGATCGCCGAGCAGCTGACCACAAAGACCGCCAAGCAGATCTCCGATAAGCGCCGGATGCT
GCTGAAGAAGGGCAGAGGCACCACAGGCAACCTGGAGACAGAGCCTGGCATGAGCCACCAGTCCCAGGCC
AAGGTGAAGGACAATGGACTGGGAGGCGATCACCTGCCAGGAGGACCTGTGGTGGACAAGGGCACCATCG
GCAAGCCAGGCCAGCACCTGGACACCGATAATTCTCACCAGATCACAGCAGGCAAGAAGAAGGGAGGAGG
ACTGCAGGCCAGATACAGAAGGCGCATCATGAAGAGGCTGGCCGCCGGCACCATCAACATCTTCCCAAAG
GTGTTTAAGGAGCTGATCAACGACCAGGAGGCCAGGCCCCTGATCAATCAGACCACAGAGGACTGTTTCG
GCCTGCTGGATTCCGCCTGCCAGATCAGAACCGCCCTGAGGGAGAAGGGCAAGTCTCAGGAGGAGCGGCC
CAGAAAGCAGTACCAGAAGTGGATGAAGAAGCGCGCCATCAAGCGGGGCGACTATCTGCGGTTCCAGAGA
CTGTTTCACCTGGATAGAGGCAAGCTGGCCAGGATCATCCTGGACAACACCGAGTCCCTGTCTTGTGATA
TCAGCCCTTCCGAGATCTACAGCGTGTTCAAGGCCCGCTGGGAGACACCAGGCCACTTCAATGGCCTGGG
CGATTTTGAGATCAAGGGCAAGGCCAACAATAAGGCCTTCCGGGACTTTATCACCGCCAAGGAGATCGAG
AAGAACGTGAGAGAGATGTCTAAGGGCAGCGCACCAGGACCTGATGGAATCGCCCTGGGCGACATCAAGA
AGATGGACCCCGGCTATTCTCGGACCGCCGAGCTGTTTAATCTGTGGCTGACAGCCGGCGACATCCCAGA
TATGGTGAGGGGATGCAGGACCGTGCTGATCCCAAAGAGCACCACACCCGAGCGCCTGAAGGACATCAAC
AATTGGCGGCCCATCACAATCGGCTCCATCCTGCTGAGACTGTTCTCTAGGATCATCACCGCCAGAATGA
CAAAGGCATGTCCACTGAACCCAAGGCAGAGGGGCTTTATCTCCGCACCAGGCTGCTCTGAGAACCTGAA
GCTGCTGCAGAGCATCATCAGGACCGCCAAGAATGAGCACAAGCCCCTGGGCGTGATCTTCGTGGACATC
GCCAAGGCCTTTGATACAGTGTCCCACCAGCACATCATCCACGTGCTGCAGCAGCGGAGAGTGGACCCCC
ACATCGTGGGCCTGGTGAACAATATGTACAAGGACATCTCCACCTATGTGACCACAAAGAAGAACACCCA
CACAGACAAGATCCAGATCAGAGTGGGCGTGAAGCAGGGCGATCCTCTGTCTCCACTGCTGTTCAATCTG
GCCATGGACCCACTGCTGTGTAAGCTGGAGGAGAGCGGCAAGGGCTTCCACAGGGGCCAGAGCTCCATCA
CCGCCATGGCCTTTGCCGACGATCTGGTGCTGCTGTCTGATAGCTGGGAGAACATGAAGGAGAATATCAA
GATCCTGGAGACATTCTGTAATCTGACCGGCCTGAAGACACAGGGCCAGAAGTGCCACGGCTTTTACATC
AAGCCTACCAAGGACTCCTATACAATCAACAATTGCCCAGCCTGGACCATCAACGGCACACCTCTGAACA
TGATCAATCCAGGCGAGTCTGAGAAGTACCTGGGACTGCAGATCGACCCATGGACCGGCGTGGCCAAGTA
TGATCTGAGCACAAAGCTGAAGATCTGGCTGGAGTCCATCGACAGGGCCCCCCTGAAGCCTCTGCAGAAG
CTGGATATCCTGAAGACCTACACAATCCCCCGCCTGACCTATCTGGCCGATCACAGCGAGATGAAGGCAG
GAGCACTGGAGGCACTGGACCAGCAGATCAGGACCGCCGTGAAGGATTGGCTGCACCTGCCTTCCTGCAC
ATGTGACGCCATCCTGTACGTGTCTACCAGGGATGGAGGACTGGGAGTGACAAAGCTGGCAGGACTGATC
CCATCTGTGCAGGCAAGGAGGCTGCACAGGATCGCACAGAGCCCTGACGAGACCATGAAGGATTTCCTGG
AGAAGGCCCAGATGGAGAAGATGTACGAGAAGCTGTGGGTGCAGGCCGGCGGCAAGAAGAAGGGCATGCC
ATCCATCTGGGAGGCCCTGCCCATGACAGTGCCTCCAACCAACACAGGCAATCTGTCTGAGTGGGAGGCC
CCAAATCCCAAGAGCAAGTATCCTAAGCCATGCGACTGGCGGAGAAAGGAGCTGAAGAAGTGGACCAAGC
TGGAGAGCCAGGGCAGAGGCGTGAAGAACTTTAGGAATGACACAATCTCCAACGATTGGATTCAGTACTA
TAGGCGCATCCCACACCGCAAGCTGCTGACCGCCATCCAGCTGCGCGCCAACGTGTACCCAACAAGGGAG
TTCCTGGCACGGGGCAGAGGCGATAATTATGTGAAGTTTTGTCGGCACTGCGAGGCCGACCTGGAGACCT
GTGGCCACATCATCGGCTTCTGCCCCGTGACAAAGGACGCCCGGATCAAGAGACACAACAGGATCTGTGA
TAGACTGTGCGAGGAGGCAGCAAAGAGGGAGTGGGTGGTGTTTAAGGAGCCCCACCTGAGGGACGCCACC
ACAGAGCTGTTCAAGCCTGATGTGATCTTTGTGAAGGAGGACAGGGCACTGGTGGTGGATGTGACCGTGC
GGTACGAGTCCGCCAAGACCACACTGGAGGCTGCCGCCATGGAGAAGGTGGATAAGTATAAGCACCTGGA
GGCCGAGGTGAAGGAGCTGACAAATGCCAAGGACGTGGTGTTCATGGGATTTCCACTGGGAGCAAGGGGC
AAGTTCTACAAGGGCAACTTTAATCTGCTGGAGACCCTGGGCCTGCCTAAGACAAGACAGCTGTCTGTGG
CCAAGACCCTGAGCACCTACGCCCTGATGTCTAGCGTGGACATCGTGCACATGTTCGCCTCCAGGTCTCG
CAAGCCTAACGTGTAGTCTAGAGGGCCCGTTTAAACCCGCTGATCAGCCTCGACTGTGCCTTCTAGTTGC
CAGCCATCTGTTGTTTGCCCCTCCCCCGTGCCTTCCTTGACCCTGGAAGGTGCCACTCCCACTGTCCTTT
CCTAATAAAATGAGGAAATTGCATCGCATTGTCTGAGTAGGTGTCATTCTATTCTGGGGGGTGGGGTGGG
GCAGGACAGCAAGGGGGAGGATTGGGAAGACAATAGCAGGCATGCTGGGGATGCGGTGGGCTCTATGGCT
TCTGAGGCGGAAAGAACCAGCTGGGGCTCTAGGGGGTATCCCC
[124 nt withheld, positions 4734-4857]
C
[91 nt withheld, positions 4859-4949]
A
[49 nt withheld, positions 4951-4999]
CCTTTGACGTTGGAGTCCACGTTCTTT
[37 nt withheld, positions 5027-5063]
ACCCTATCTCGGTCTATTCTTTTGATTTATAAGGGATTTTGCCGATTTCGGCCTATTGGTTAAAAAATGA
GCTGATTTAACAAAAATTTAACGCGAATTAATTCTGTGGAATGTGTGTCAGTTAGGGTGTGGAAAGTCCC
CAGGCTCCCCAGCAGGCAGAAGTATGCAAAGCATGCATCTCAATTAGTCAGCAACCAGGTGTGGAAAGTC
CCCAGGCTCCCCAGCAGGCAGAAGTATGCAAAGCATGCATCTCAATTAGTCAGCAACCATAGTCCCGCCC
CTAACTCCGCCCATCCCGCCCCTAACTCCGCCCAGTTCCGCCCATTCTCCGCCCCATGGCTGACTAATTT
TTTTTATTTATGCAGAGGCCGAGGCCGCCTCTGCCTCTGAGCTATTCCAGAAGTAGTGAGGAGGCTTTTT
TGGAGGCCTAGGCTTTTGCAAAAAGCTCCCGGGAGCTTGTATATCCATTTTCGGATCTGATCAAGAGACA
GGATGAGGATCGTTTCGCATGATTGAACAAGATGGATTGCACGCAGGTTCTCCGGCCGCTTGGGTGGAGA
GGCTATTCGGCTATGACTGGGCACAACAGACAATCGGCTGCTCTGATGCCGCCGTGTTCCGGCTGTCAGC
GCAGGGGCGCCCGGTTCTTTTTGTCAAGACCGACCTGTCCGGTGCCCTGAATGAACTGCAGGACGAGGCA
GCGCGGCTATCGTGGCTGGCCACGACGGGCGTTCCTTGCGCAGCTGTGCTCGACGTTGTCACTGAAGCGG
GAAGGGACTGGCTGCTATTGGGCGAAGTGCCGGGGCAGGATCTCCTGTCATCTCACCTTGCTCCTGCCGA
GAAAGTATCCATCATGGCTGATGCAATGCGGCGGCTGCATACGCTTGATCCGGCTACCTGCCCATTCGAC
CACCAAGCGAAACATCGCATCGAGCGAGCACGTACTCGGATGGAAGCCGGTCTTGTCGATCAGGATGATC
TGGACGAAGAGCATCAGGGGCTCGCGCCAGCCGAACTGTTCGCCAGGCTCAAGGCGCGCATGCCCGACGG
CGAGGATCTCGTCGTGACCCATGGCGATGCCTGCTTGCCGAATATCATGGTGGAAAATGGCCGCTTTTCT
GGATTCATCGACTGTGGCCGGCTGGGTGTGGCGGACCGCTATCAGGACATAGCGTTGGCTACCCGTGATA
TTGCTGAAGAGCTTGGCGGCGAATGGGCTGACCGCTTCCTCGTGCTTTACGGTATCGCCGCTCCCGATTC
GCAGCGCATCGCCTTCTATCGCCTTCTTGACGAGTTCTTCTGAGCGGGACTCTGGGGTTCGAAATGACCG
ACCAAGCGACGCCCAACCTGCCATCACGAGATTTCGATTCCACCGCCGCCTTCTATGAAAGGTTGGGCTT
CGGAATCGTTTTCCGGGACGCCGGCTGGATGATCCTCCAGCGCGGGGATCTCATGCTGGAGTTCTTCGCC
CACCCCAACTTGTTTATTGCAGCTTATAATGGTTACAAATAAAGCAATAGCATCACAAATTTCACAAATA
AAGCATTTTTTTCACTGCATTCTAGTTGTGGTTTGTCCAAACTCATCAATGTATCTTATCATGTCTGTAT
ACCGTCGACCTCTAGCTAGAGCTTGGCGTAATCATGGTCATAGCTGTTTCCTGTGTGAAATTGTTATCCG
CTCACAATTCCACACAACATACGAGCCGGAAGCATAAAGTGTAAAGCCTGGGGTGCCTAATGAGTGAGCT
AACTCACATTAATTGCGTTGCGCTCACTGCCCGCTTTCCAGTCGGGAAACCTGTCGTGCCAGCTGCATTA
ATGAATCGGCCAACGCGCGGGGAGAGGCGGTTTGCGTATTGGGCGCTCTTCCGCTTCCTCGCTCACTGAC
TCGCTGCGCTCGGTCGTTCGGCTGCGGCGAGCGGTATCAGCTCACTCAAAGGCGGTAATACGGTTATCCA
CAGAATCAGGGGATAACGCAGGAAAGAACATGTGAGCAAAAGGCCAGCAAAAGGCCAGGAACCGTAAAAA
GGCCGCGTTGCTGGCGTTTTTCCATAGGCTCCGCCCCCCTGACGAGCATCACAAAAATCGACGCTCAAGT
CAGAGGTGGCGAAACCCGACAGGACTATAAAGATACCAGGCGTTTCCCCCTGGAAGCTCCCTCGTGCGCT
CTCCTGTTCCGACCCTGCCGCTTACCGGATACCTGTCCGCCTTTCTCCCTTCGGGAAGCGTGGCGCTTTC
TCATAGCTCACGCTGTAGGTATCTCAGTTCGGTGTAGGTCGTTCGCTCCAAGCTGGGCTGTGTGCACGAA
CCCCCCGTTCAGCCCGACCGCTGCGCCTTATCCGGTAACTATCGTCTTGAGTCCAACCCGGTAAGACACG
ACTTATCGCCACTGGCAGCAGCCACTGGTAACAGGATTAGCAGAGCGAGGTATGTAGGCGGTGCTACAGA
GTTCTTGAAGTGGTGGCCTAACTACGGCTACACTAGAAGAACAGTATTTGGTATCTGCGCTCTGCTGAAG
CCAGTTACCTTCGGAAAAAGAGTTGGTAGCTCTTGATCCGGCAAACAAACCACCGCTGGTAGCGGTGGTT
TTTTTGTTTGCAAGCAGCAGATTACGCGCAGAAAAAAAGGATCTCAAGAAGATCCTTTGATCTTTTCTAC
GGGGTCTGACGCTCAGTGGAACGAAAACTCACGTTAAGGGATTTTGGTCATGAGATTATCAAAAAGGATC
TTCACCTAGATCCTTTTAAATTAAAAATGAAGTTTTAAATCAATCTAAAGTATATATGAGTAAACTTGGT
CTGACAGTTACCAATGCTTAATCAGTGAGGCACCTATCTCAGCGATCTGTCTATTTCGTTCATCCATAGT
TGCCTGACTCCCCGTCGTGTAGATAACTACGATACGGGAGGGCTTACCATCTGGCCCCAGTGCTGCAATG
ATACCGCGAGACCCACGCTCACCGGCTCCAGATTTATCAGCAATAAACCAGCCAGCCGGAAGGGCCGAGC
GCAGAAGTGGTCCTGCAACTTTATCCGCCTCCATCCAGTCTATTAATTGTTGCCGGGAAGCTAGAGTAAG
TAGTTCGCCAGTTAATAGTTTGCGCAACGTTGTTGCCATTGCTACAGGCATCGTGGTGTCACGCTCGTCG
TTTGGTATGGCTTCATTCAGCTCCGGTTCCCAACGATCAAGGCGAGTTACATGATCCCCCATGTTGTGCA
AAAAAGCGGTTAGCTCCTTCGGTCCTCCGATCGTTGTCAGAAGTAAGTTGGCCGCAGTGTTATCACTCAT
GGTTATGGCAGCACTGCATAATTCTCTTACTGTCATGCCATCCGTAAGATGCTTTTCTGTGACTGGTGAG
TACTCAACCAAGTCATTCTGAGAATAGTGTATGCGGCGACCGAGTTGCTCTTGCCCGGCGTCAATACGGG
ATAATACCGCGCCACATAGCAGAACTTTAAAAGTGCTCATCATTGGAAAACGTTCTTCGGGGCGAAAACT
CTCAAGGATCTTACCGCTGTTGAGATCCAGTTCGATGTAACCCACTCGTGCACCCAACTGATCTTCAGCA
TCTTTTACTTTCACCAGCGTTTCTGGGTGAGCAAAAACAGGAAGGCAAAATGCCGCAAAAAAGGGAATAA
GGGCGACACGGAAATGTTGAATACTCATACTCTTCCTTTTTCAATATTATTGAAGCATTTATCAGGGTTA
TTGTCTCATGAGCGGATACATATTTGAATGTATTTAGAAAAATAAACAAATAGGGGTTCCGCGCACATTT
CCCCGAAAAGTGCCACCTGACGTC
